Addgene plasmid #224172: AiP13363 - pAAV-AiE0869m-minBG-SYFP2-P2A-3XFLAG-10aa-H2B-WPRE3-BGHpA (Alias: CN3363)
Purpose: AiE0869m is an enhancer sequence, designed to drive AAV-mediated transgene expression in striatal cholinergic neurons (weak)
Depositing lab: Allen Institute for Brain Science & Jonathan Ting. Depositing organization: Allen Institute. Publication: Enhancer AAV toolbox for accessing and perturbing striatal cell types and circuits. Hunker AC, Wirthlin ME, Gill G, Johansen NJ, Hooper M, Omstead V, Vargas S, Lerma MN, Taskin N, Weed N, Laird WD, Bishaw YM, Bendrick JL, Gore BB, Ben-Simon Y, Opitz-Araya X, Martinez RA, Way SW, Thyagarajan B, Otto S, Sanchez REA, Alexander JR, Amaya A, Amster A, Arbuckle J, Ayala A, Baker PM, Barcelli T, Barta S, Bertagnolli D, Bielstein C, Bishwakarma P, Bowlus J, Boyer G, Brouner K, Casian B, Casper T, Chakka AB, Chakrabarty R, Chong P, Clark M, Colbert K, Daniel S, Dawe T, Departee M, DiValentin P, Donadio NP, Dotson NI, Dwivedi D, Egdorf T, Fliss T, Gary A, Goldy J, Grasso C, Groce EL, Gudsnuk K, Han W, Haradon Z, Hastings S, Helback O, Ho WV, Huang C, Johnson T, Jones DL, Juneau Z, Kenney J, Leibly M, Li S, Liang E, Loeffler H, Lusk NA, Madigan Z, Malloy J, Malone J, McCue R, Melchor J, Mich JK, Moosman S, Morin E, Naidoo R, Newman D, Ngo K, Nguyen K, Oster AL, Ouellette B, Oyama AA, Pena N, Pham T, Phillips E, Pom C, Potekhina L, Ransford S, Ray PL, Reding M, Rette DF, Reynoldson C, Rimorin C, Sigler AR, Rocha DB, Ronellenfitch K, Ruiz A, Sawyer L, Sevigny JP, Shapovalova NV, Shepard N, Shulga L, Soliman S, Staats B, Taormina MJ, Tieu M, Wang Y, Wilkes J, Wood T, Zhou T, Williford A, Dee N, Mollenkopf T, Ng L, Esposito L, Kalmbach BE, Yao S, Ariza J, Collman F, Mufti S, Smith K, Waters J, Ersing I, Patrick M, Zeng H, Lein ES, Kojima Y, Horwitz G, Owen SF, Levi BP, Daigle TL, Tasic B, Bakken TE, Ting JT. Neuron. 2025 May 21;113(10):1507-1524.e17. doi: 10.1016/j.neuron.2025.04.035. PubMed 40403704.
Backbone
  Vector backbone: rAAV
  Vector type: AAV
Growth in bacteria
  Bacterial resistance: Ampicillin, 100 μg/mL
  Growth temperature: 30°C
  Growth strain: NEB Stable
  Copy number: High Copy
Gene/Insert
  Gene/Insert name: SYFP2-P2A-3XFLAG-10aa-H2B
  Species: Synthetic
  Cloning method: Restriction Enzyme; 5′ cloning site unknown (unknown if destroyed)
Terms and licenses: Academic/Nonprofit Terms; Industry Terms: Not Available to Industry
Depositor comments: Allen Institute plasmid alias: CN3363 . This work supported by NIH BRAIN Initiative grant UF1MH128339.
How to cite: AiP13363 - pAAV-AiE0869m-minBG-SYFP2-P2A-3XFLAG-10aa-H2B-WPRE3-BGHpA (Alias: CN3363) was a gift from Allen Institute for Brain Science & Jonathan Ting (Addgene plasmid # 224172 ; http://n2t.net/addgene:224172 ; RRID:Addgene_224172)
