[The description below was written by a language model from this plasmid's Addgene catalogue record and pLannotate feature annotations shown in this document.]
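Description:
AiP13363 - pAAV-AiE0869m-minBG-SYFP2-P2A-3XFLAG-10aa-H2B-WPRE3-BGHpA (alias CN3363) is a recombinant AAV transfer plasmid of about 5.3 kb from an enhancer-AAV toolbox for striatal cell types. It is maintained in bacteria through a high-copy ColE1/pUC-type origin and selected with ampicillin via the bla gene and its promoter. An f1 phage origin and small remnants of pBR322 bom and rop sequences are also present in the backbone. The expression cassette lies between AAV2 inverted terminal repeats, which allow the intervening DNA to be packaged into AAV particles. The right ITR is annotated in full, whereas the left one is detected only as short fragments, a common outcome for these structured repeats in sequencing and annotation.

According to the construct name and stated purpose, expression is driven by the enhancer AiE0869m placed upstream of a minimal beta-globin promoter (minBG). Neither element is called in the feature table, but the unannotated region upstream of the coding sequence is where they would sit. The enhancer is intended to direct transgene expression to striatal cholinergic neurons, and the depositor notes its activity is weak. The payload is a synthetic bicistronic reporter. It encodes the yellow fluorescent protein SYFP2, followed by a P2A self-cleaving peptide and then a 3xFLAG tag joined through a 10-amino-acid linker to human histone H2B. A single transcript should therefore yield free SYFP2 that fills the cell and a FLAG-tagged, chromatin-bound histone that marks nuclei, which is useful for antibody detection or nuclear-based analyses. A shortened WPRE (WPRE3, annotated as two fragments) enhances transcript expression, and the bovine growth hormone polyadenylation signal terminates the message. The vector serves to evaluate and label the enhancer-targeted neuronal population after AAV delivery.
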