Features (pLannotate 1.2.2; 16 found; start..end, strand, type, name):
     12..39      +  repeat_region  AAV2 ITR (fragment): inverted terminal repeat of adeno-associated virus serotype 2 inverted
     68..95      +  repeat_region  AAV2 ITR (fragment): inverted terminal repeat of adeno-associated virus serotype 2 inverted
    811..1527    +  CDS            SYFP2: SYFP2 is a basic (constitutively fluorescent) yellow fluorescent protein published in 2006, derived from Aequorea victoria. It is reported to be a very rapidly-maturing monomer with moderate acid sensitivity.
   1606..1671    +  CDS            3xFLAG: three tandem FLAG® epitope tags, followed by an enterokinase cleavage site
   1702..2079    +  CDS            H2B: human histone H2B; HIST1H2BJ
   2113..2270    +  misc_feature   WPRE (fragment): woodchuck hepatitis virus posttranscriptional regulatory element
   2276..2356    +  misc_feature   WPRE (fragment): woodchuck hepatitis virus posttranscriptional regulatory element
   2373..2484    +  polyA_signal   bGH poly(A) signal: bovine growth hormone polyadenylation signal
   2602..2742    +  repeat_region  AAV2 ITR: inverted terminal repeat of adeno-associated virus serotype 2 inverted
   2747..2798    -  misc_feature   bom (fragment): basis of mobility region from pBR322
   2817..3272    +  rep_origin     f1 ori (sequence partly withheld): f1 bacteriophage origin of replication; arrow indicates direction of (+) strand synthesis
   3273..3322    -  misc_feature   bom (fragment): basis of mobility region from pBR322
   3424..3459    -  CDS            rop (fragment): Rop protein, which maintains plasmids at low copy number; rop
   3554..3658    +  promoter       AmpR promoter: bla
   3659..4519    +  CDS            AmpR: β-lactamase; bla; confers resistance to ampicillin, carbenicillin, and related antibiotics
   4690..5278    +  rep_origin     ori: high-copy-number ColE1/pMB1/pBR322/pUC origin of replication
>Addgene plasmid #224172 | AiP13363 - pAAV-AiE0869m-minBG-SYFP2-P2A-3XFLAG-10aa-H2B-WPRE3-BGHpA (Alias: CN3363) | addgene full sequence | sequence record 446916 | Addgene NGS Result
CCTGCAGGCAGCTGCGCGCTCGCTCGCTCACTGAGGCCGCCCGGGCGTCGGGCGACCTTTGGTCGCCCGG
CCTCAGTGAGCGAGCGAGCGCGCAGAGAGGGAGTGGCCAACTCCATCACTAGGGGTTCCTGCGGCCGCAC
GCGTAGAACACTTTCTCCAGGCACAGCGGACTCGGCACAGGAGCCAGGATTCCCGGCACTTGGTCTAGAC
CTGGGGACACAAACAGTCATTAGTCACAGGTTATTATAAGCAGGACTGTTTCAATTGTTTTAAGTGTTTC
CTCTTGCCCCTGGGAATACCAGGAGTGTCAAACAGCAGCAACACCCACATTTATAGCTAAGCCCATTTAT
GTGAGGCAATATTAATTGTTGTCCACTAGCACTGTTTGAAGCAGTTTCTAAGCGATTCCCTGCTTCAAAT
AGCCATGTTTTGGCTGGGAAGATGCTCCAGTCAGCATGTGGTATTCACTGATTGCAAGCACATAAAATCT
GTTTACTTTATTGCTCAGCTGCGTACAAACACAAGGAATGGAGTTTGATTCCCAGAAAAAAGCCAGGTGT
GCTGGGTAATCACTGGCCAGACTCTGATCTAATCATCAGGAAGCCCCAGGTCCCTGTGAGATCCTGGTTC
AAAAACCAGGGCGGAACAGGCTACTGAGATAACTCAGTGGGTAGAGGCACTTGCCACCGAGCTTGACACC
CTGGGTTCAATGAGCTCGGGCTGGGCATAAAAGTCAGGGCAGAGCCATCTATTGCTTACATTTGCTTCTG
GGATCCAGATCTTTCGAAGCTAGCGCTACCGGTCGCCACCATGGTCTCCAAGGGCGAGGAGCTGTTCACC
GGGGTGGTGCCCATCCTGGTCGAGCTGGACGGCGATGTCAACGGCCACAAGTTCAGCGTGTCCGGCGAGG
GCGAGGGCGATGCCACCTACGGCAAGCTGACCCTGAAGCTGATCTGCACCACCGGCAAGCTGCCCGTGCC
CTGGCCCACCCTCGTGACCACCCTGGGCTACGGCGTGCAGTGCTTCGCCCGCTACCCCGACCACATGAAG
CAGCACGACTTCTTCAAGTCCGCCATGCCCGAAGGCTACGTCCAGGAGCGCACCATCTTCTTCAAAGACG
ACGGCAACTACAAGACCCGCGCCGAGGTGAAGTTCGAGGGCGACACCCTGGTGAACCGCATCGAGCTGAA
GGGCATCGACTTCAAGGAGGACGGCAACATCCTGGGGCACAAGCTGGAGTACAACTACAACAGCCACAAC
GTCTATATCACCGCCGACAAGCAGAAGAACGGCATCAAGGCCAACTTCAAGATCCGCCACAACATCGAGG
ACGGCGGCGTGCAGCTCGCCGACCACTACCAGCAGAACACCCCCATCGGCGACGGCCCCGTGCTGCTGCC
CGACAACCACTACCTGAGCTACCAGTCCAAGCTGAGCAAAGACCCCAACGAGAAGCGCGATCACATGGTC
CTGCTGGAGTTCGTGACCGCCGCCGGGATCACTCTCGGCATGGACGAGCTGTACAAGGGCTCTGGTGCTA
CCAACTTCTCACTGTTGAAACAGGCAGGGGATGTAGAGGAGAATCCAGGGCCTGGTGCTAGTGGAGACTA
CAAAGACCATGACGGAGATTATAAAGATCATGACATCGATTACAAGGATGACGATGACAAGTCCGGACTC
AGATCTGGAGGCTCCGGAGGCCCAGAGCCAGCGAAGTCTGCTCCCGCCCCGAAAAAGGGCTCCAAGAAGG
CGGTGACTAAGGCGCAGAAGAAAGGCGGCAAGAAGCGCAAGCGCAGCCGCAAGGAGAGCTATTCCATCTA
TGTGTACAAGGTTCTGAAGCAGGTCCACCCTGACACCGGCATTTCGTCCAAGGCCATGGGCATCATGAAT
TCGTTTGTGAACGACATTTTCGAGCGCATCGCAGGAGAGGCTTCCCGCCTGGCGCATTACAACAAGCGCT
CGACCATCACCTCCCGGGAGATCCAGACGGCCGTGCGCCTGCTGCTGCCTGGGGAGTTGGCCAAGCACGC
CGTGTCCGAGGGTACTAAGGCCATCACCAAGTACACCAGCGCTAAGTAATGAGGCGCGCCGCGGCCGCGA
ATTCGATATCATAATCAACCTCTGGATTACAAAATTTGTGAAAGATTGACTGGTATTCTTAACTATGTTG
CTCCTTTTACGCTATGTGGATACGCTGCTTTAATGCCTTTGTATCATGCTATTGCTTCCCGTATGGCTTT
CATTTTCTCCTCCTTGTATAAATCCTGGTTAGTTCTTGCCACGGCGGAACTCATCGCCGCCTGCCTTGCC
CGCTGCTGGACAGGGGCTCGGCTGTTGGGCACTGACAATTCCGTGGCTCGAGAGATCTTCGACTGTGCCT
TCTAGTTGCCAGCCATCTGTTGTTTGCCCCTCCCCCGTGCCTTCCTTGACCCTGGAAGGTGCCACTCCCA
CTGTCCTTTCCTAATAAAATGAGGAAATTGCATCGCATTGTCTGAGTAGGTGTCATTCTATTCTGGGGGG
TGGGGTGGGGCAGGACAGCAAGGGGGAGGATTGGGAAGACAATAGCAGGCATGAGATCTCACGTGCGGAC
CGAGCGGCCGCAGGAACCCCTAGTGATGGAGTTGGCCACTCCCTCTCTGCGCGCTCGCTCGCTCACTGAG
GCCGGGCGACCAAAGGTCGCCCGACGCCCGGGCTTTGCCCGGGCGGCCTCAGTGAGCGAGCGAGCGCGCA
GCTGCCTGCAGGGGCGCCTGATGCGGTATTTTCTCCTTACGCATCTGTGCGGTATTTCACACCGCATA
[95 nt withheld, positions 2799-2893]
T
[46 nt withheld, positions 2895-2940]
C
[141 nt withheld, positions 2942-3082]
CCTTTGACGTTGGAGTCCACGTTCTTT
[37 nt withheld, positions 3110-3146]
ACTCTATCTCGGGCTATTCTTTTGATTTATAAGGGATTTTGCCGATTTCGGTCTATTGGTTAAAAAATGA
GCTGATTTAACAAAAATTTAACGCGAATTTTAACAAAATATTAACGTTTACAATTTTATGGTGCACTCTC
AGTACAATCTGCTCTGATGCCGCATAGTTAAGCCAGCCCCGACACCCGCCAACACCCGCTGACGCGCCCT
GACGGGCTTGTCTGCTCCCGGCATCCGCTTACAGACAAGCTGTGACCGTCTCCGGGAGCTGCATGTGTCA
GAGGTTTTCACCGTCATCACCGAAACGCGCGAGACGAAAGGGCCTCGTGATACGCCTATTTTTATAGGTT
AATGTCATGATAATAATGGTTTCTTAGACGTCAGGTGGCACTTTTCGGGGAAATGTGCGCGGAACCCCTA
TTTGTTTATTTTTCTAAATACATTCAAATATGTATCCGCTCATGAGACAATAACCCTGATAAATGCTTCA
ATAATATTGAAAAAGGAAGAGTATGAGTATTCAACATTTCCGTGTCGCCCTTATTCCCTTTTTTGCGGCA
TTTTGCCTTCCTGTTTTTGCTCACCCAGAAACGCTGGTGAAAGTAAAAGATGCTGAAGATCAGTTGGGTG
CACGAGTGGGTTACATCGAACTGGATCTCAACAGCGGTAAGATCCTTGAGAGTTTTCGCCCCGAAGAACG
TTTTCCAATGATGAGCACTTTTAAAGTTCTGCTATGTGGCGCGGTATTATCCCGTATTGACGCCGGGCAA
GAGCAACTCGGTCGCCGCATACACTATTCTCAGAATGACTTGGTTGAGTACTCACCAGTCACAGAAAAGC
ATCTTACGGATGGCATGACAGTAAGAGAATTATGCAGTGCTGCCATAACCATGAGTGATAACACTGCGGC
CAACTTACTTCTGACAACGATCGGAGGACCGAAGGAGCTAACCGCTTTTTTGCACAACATGGGGGATCAT
GTAACTCGCCTTGATCGTTGGGAACCGGAGCTGAATGAAGCCATACCAAACGACGAGCGTGACACCACGA
TGCCTGTAGCAATGGCAACAACGTTGCGCAAACTATTAACTGGCGAACTACTTACTCTAGCTTCCCGGCA
ACAATTAATAGACTGGATGGAGGCGGATAAAGTTGCAGGACCACTTCTGCGCTCGGCCCTTCCGGCTGGC
TGGTTTATTGCTGATAAATCTGGAGCCGGTGAGCGTGGGTCTCGCGGTATCATTGCAGCACTGGGGCCAG
ATGGTAAGCCCTCCCGTATCGTAGTTATCTACACGACGGGGAGTCAGGCAACTATGGATGAACGAAATAG
ACAGATCGCTGAGATAGGTGCCTCACTGATTAAGCATTGGTAACTGTCAGACCAAGTTTACTCATATATA
CTTTAGATTGATTTAAAACTTCATTTTTAATTTAAAAGGATCTAGGTGAAGATCCTTTTTGATAATCTCA
TGACCAAAATCCCTTAACGTGAGTTTTCGTTCCACTGAGCGTCAGACCCCGTAGAAAAGATCAAAGGATC
TTCTTGAGATCCTTTTTTTCTGCGCGTAATCTGCTGCTTGCAAACAAAAAAACCACCGCTACCAGCGGTG
GTTTGTTTGCCGGATCAAGAGCTACCAACTCTTTTTCCGAAGGTAACTGGCTTCAGCAGAGCGCAGATAC
CAAATACTGTTCTTCTAGTGTAGCCGTAGTTAGGCCACCACTTCAAGAACTCTGTAGCACCGCCTACATA
CCTCGCTCTGCTAATCCTGTTACCAGTGGCTGCTGCCAGTGGCGATAAGTCGTGTCTTACCGGGTTGGAC
TCAAGACGATAGTTACCGGATAAGGCGCAGCGGTCGGGCTGAACGGGGGGTTCGTGCACACAGCCCAGCT
TGGAGCGAACGACCTACACCGAACTGAGATACCTACAGCGTGAGCTATGAGAAAGCGCCACGCTTCCCGA
AGGGAGAAAGGCGGACAGGTATCCGGTAAGCGGCAGGGTCGGAACAGGAGAGCGCACGAGGGAGCTTCCA
GGGGGAAACGCCTGGTATCTTTATAGTCCTGTCGGGTTTCGCCACCTCTGACTTGAGCGTCGATTTTTGT
GATGCTCGTCAGGGGGGCGGAGCCTATGGAAAAACGCCAGCAACGCGGCCTTTTTACGGTTCCTGGCCTT
TTGCTGGCCTTTTGCTCACATGT
